>Addgene plasmid #157521 | pD649-HAsp-TEK-COMP5AP-AviTag-9xHis | addgene full sequence | sequence record 385997 | Addgene NGS Result
GGCATTGATTATTGACTAGTTATTAATAGTAATCAATTACGGGGTCATTAGTTCATAGCCCATATATGGA
GTTCCGCGTTACATAACTTACGGTAAATGGCCCGCCTGGCTGACCGCCCAACGACCCCCGCCCATTGACG
TCAATAATGACGTATGTTCCCATAGTAACGCCAATAGGGACTTTCCATTGACGTCAATGGGTGGAGTATT
TACGGTAAACTGCCCACTTGGCAGTACATCAAGTGTATCATATGCCAAGTACGCCCCCTATTGACGTCAA
TGACGGTAAATGGCCCGCCTGGCATTATGCCCAGTACATGACCTTATGGGACTTTCCTACTTGGCAGTAC
ATCTACGTATTAGTCATCGCTATTACCATGGTGATGCGGTTTTGGCAGTACATCAATGGGCGTGGATAGC
GGTTTGACTCACGGGGATTTCCAAGTCTCCACCCCATTGACGTCAATGGGAGTTTGTTTTGGCACCAAAA
TCAACGGGACTTTCCAAAATGTCGTAACAACTCCGCCCCATTGACGCAAATGGGCGGTAGGCGTGTACGG
TGGGAGGTCTATATAAGCAGAGCTCGTTTAGTGAACCGTCAGATCGCCTGGAGACGCCATCCACGCTGTT
TTGACCTCCATAGAAGACACCGGGACCGATCCAGCCTCCGCGGCCGGGAACGGTGCATTGGAACGCGGAT
TCCCCGTGCCAAGAGTGACGTAAGTACCGCCTATAGAGTCTATAGGCCCACCCCCTTGGCTTCGTTAGAA
CGCGGCTACAATTAATACATAACCTTATGTATCATACACATACGATTTAGGTGACACTATAGAATAACAT
CCACTTTGCCTTTCTCTCCACAGGTGTCCACTCCCAGGTCCAACTGCACCTCGGTTCTATCGAAAACGCG
CCTGCTAGCGCCACCATGAAGACCATCATTGCCCTGAGCTACATCTTCTGCCTGGTGTTCGCTGCGGCCG
CCGCAATGGACCTGATCCTGATCAATAGCCTGCCTCTGGTGTCCGACGCCGAGACATCTCTGACATGTAT
TGCCTCTGGATGGCGGCCTCACGAGCCTATCACCATCGGAAGAGATTTCGAGGCCCTGATGAACCAGCAT
CAGGACCCTCTGGAAGTGACCCAGGACGTGACCAGAGAGTGGGCCAAGAAAGTCGTGTGGAAGAGAGAGA
AGGCCAGCAAGATCAACGGCGCCTACTTTTGCGAGGGCAGAGTGCGGGGAGAAGCCATCAGAATCCGGAC
CATGAAGATGCGGCAGCAGGCCTCTTTTCTGCCCGCCACACTGACCATGACCGTGGACAAGGGCGACAAC
GTGAACATCAGCTTCAAGAAGGTGCTGATCAAAGAAGAGGACGCCGTCATCTACAAGAACGGCAGCTTCA
TCCACAGCGTGCCCAGACACGAAGTGCCCGACATCCTGGAAGTGCATCTGCCTCATGCTCAGCCTCAGGA
TGCTGGCGTGTACTCCGCCAGATATATCGGAGGCAACCTGTTCACCAGCGCCTTCACAAGACTGATCGTG
CGGAGATGCGAGGCCCAGAAATGGGGCCCTGAGTGCAATCACCTGTGCACCGCCTGTATGAACAACGGCG
TGTGTCACGAGGATACCGGCGAGTGTATCTGCCCTCCTGGCTTTATGGGCAGAACCTGCGAGAAGGCCTG
CGAGCTGCACACCTTCGGCAGGACCTGTAAAGAGAGATGTAGCGGCCAAGAGGGCTGCAAGAGCTACGTG
TTCTGCCTGCCTGATCCTTACGGCTGTAGCTGTGCCACAGGATGGAAGGGCCTGCAGTGCAATGAAGCCT
GCCATCCAGGCTTCTACGGCCCCGATTGCAAGCTGAGATGCTCCTGCAACAATGGCGAGATGTGCGACAG
ATTCCAGGGCTGTCTGTGTTCTCCTGGCTGGCAGGGACTGCAGTGTGAAAGAGAAGGCATCCAGCGGATG
ACCCCTAAGATCGTGGATCTGCCCGATCACATCGAAGTGAACAGCGGCAAGTTCAACCCCATCTGCAAAG
CCAGTGGCTGGCCCCTGCCTACCAATGAGGAAATGACCCTGGTCAAGCCCGATGGCACAGTGCTGCACCC
CAAGGACTTCAACCACACCGATCACTTCAGCGTGGCCATCTTCACCATCCACAGAATCCTGCCTCCAGAC
TCTGGCGTGTGGGTCTGCTCTGTGAATACCGTGGCCGGCATGGTGGAAAAGCCCTTCAACATCAGCGTGA
AAGTGCTGCCCAAGCCTCTGAACGCCCCTAACGTGATCGACACCGGCCACAACTTCGCCGTGATCAATAT
CAGCAGCGAGCCCTACTTTGGCGACGGCCCCATCAAGAGCAAGAAGCTGCTGTACAAGCCCGTGAACCAC
TACGAGGCCTGGCAGCACATCCAAGTGACCAACGAGATCGTGACCCTGAACTACCTGGAACCTCGGACCG
AGTACGAACTGTGCGTGCAGCTTGTTAGAAGAGGCGAAGGCGGCGAAGGACACCCTGGACCTGTCAGAAG
ATTCACCACAGCCTCTATCGGCCTGCCACCTCCTAGAGGACTGAACCTGCTGCCTAAGAGCCAGACAACC
CTGAACCTGACATGGCAGCCTATCTTCCCTAGCAGCGAGGACGATTTCTACGTGGAAGTGGAACGGCGGA
GCGTGCAGAAGTCCGACCAGCAGAATATCAAGGTGCCCGGCAATCTGACCAGCGTGCTGCTGAACAATCT
GCACCCTCGGGAACAGTATGTCGTGCGGGCCAGAGTGAACACAAAAGCCCAAGGCGAGTGGTCCGAGGAT
CTGACAGCTTGGACCCTGAGCGATATTCTCCCACCTCAGCCTGAGAACATCAAGATCAGCAACATCACCC
ACAGCAGCGCCGTGATTAGCTGGACAATCCTGGACGGCTACAGCATCAGCTCCATCACCATCAGATACAA
GGTGCAGGGCAAGAACGAGGACCAGCACGTGGACGTGAAGATCAAGAACGCCACCATCACACAGTACCAG
CTGAAAGGCCTGGAACCAGAGACAGCCTACCAGGTGGACATCTTCGCCGAGAACAACATCGGCAGCAGCA
ACCCTGCCTTTAGCCACGAGCTGGTCACACTGCCTGAATCTCAGGCTCCTGCAGATCTCGGCGGAGGCAA
GATGCTTCTTGGCGCGCCGGAAGATCAAGTTGATCCAAGATTGATTGATGGCAAGGGCGGATCTCTGGAG
GTGCTGTTCCAGGGACCAGGCGGAAGCGGCAATCCCGGCGGCGATCTGGCCCCCCAGATGCTGCGCGAGC
TGCAGGAGACCAATGCCGCCCTGCAGGACGTGCGCGAGCTGCTGCGCCACCGCGTGAAGGAGATCACCTT
CCTGAAGAACACCGTGATGGAGTGCGACGCCTGCGGTATGCAGCCCTCTAGAGGCTCCGGCTCCATCATC
CCAGTTGAGGAGGAGAACCCGGACTTCTGGAACCGCGAGGCAGCCGAGGCCCTGGGTGCCGCCAAGAAGC
TGCAGCCTGCACAGACAGCCGCCAAGAACCTCATCATCTTCCTGGGCGATGGGATGGGGGTGTCTACGGT
GACAGCTGCCAGGATCCTAAAAGGGCAGAAGAAGGACAAACTGGGGCCTGAGATACCCCTGGCCATGGAC
CGCTTCCCATATGTGGCTCTGTCCAAGACATACAATGTAGACAAACATGTGCCAGACAGTGGAGCCACAG
CCACGGCCTACCTGTGCGGGGTCAAGGGCAACTTCCAGACCATTGGCTTGAGTGCAGCCGCCCGCTTTAA
CCAGTGCAACACGACACGCGGCAACGAGGTCATCTCCGTGATGAATCGGGCCAAGAAAGCAGGGAAGTCA
GTGGGAGTGGTAACCACCACACGAGTGCAGCACGCCTCGCCAGCCGGCACCTACGCCCACACGGTGAACC
GCAACTGGTACTCGGACGCCGACGTGCCTGCCTCGGCCCGCCAGGAGGGGTGCCAGGACATCGCTACGCA
GCTCATCTCCAACATGGACATTGACGTGATCCTAGGTGGAGGCCGAAAGTACATGTTTCGCATGGGAACC
CCAGACCCTGAGTACCCAGATGACTACAGCCAAGGTGGGACCAGGCTGGACGGGAAGAATCTGGTGCAGG
AATGGCTGGCGAAGCGCCAGGGTGCCCGGTATGTGTGGAACCGCACTGAGCTCATGCAGGCTTCCCTGGA
CCCGTCTGTGACCCATCTCATGGGTCTCTTTGAGCCTGGAGACATGAAATACGAGATCCACCGAGACTCC
ACACTGGACCCCTCCCTGATGGAGATGACAGAGGCTGCCCTGCGCCTGCTGAGCAGGAACCCCCGCGGCT
TCTTCCTCTTCGTGGAGGGTGGTCGCATCGACCATGGTCATCATGAAAGCAGGGCTTACCGGGCACTGAC
TGAGACGATCATGTTCGACGACGCCATTGAGAGGGCGGGCCAGCTCACCAGCGAGGAGGACACGCTGAGC
CTCGTCACTGCCGACCACTCCCACGTCTTCTCCTTCGGAGGCTACCCCCTGCGAGGGAGCTCCATCTTCG
GGCTGGCCCCTGGCAAGGCCCGGGACAGGAAGGCCTACACGGTCCTCCTATACGGAAACGGTCCAGGCTA
TGTGCTCAAGGACGGCGCCCGGCCGGATGTTACCGAGAGCGAGAGCGGGAGCCCCGAGTATCGGCAGCAG
TCAGCAGTGCCCCTGGACGAAGAGACCCACGCAGGCGAGGACGTGGCGGTGTTCGCGCGCGGCCCGCAGG
CGCACCTGGTTCACGGCGTGCAGGAGCAGACCTTCATAGCGCACGTCATGGCCTTCGCCGCCTGCCTGGA
GCCCTACACCGCCTGCGACCTGGCGCCCCCCGCCGGCACCACCGACGCCGCGCACCCGGGTGGCGGAGGA
CTGAACGACATCTTCGAGGCTCAGAAAATCGAATGGCACGAACATCACCATCACCATCACCATCACCATT
AAGGCCGGCCTGTAGTCACTGGCACAACGCGTTACCCGGTAAGCCAATCGGGTATACACGGTCGTCATAC
TGCAGACAGGGTTCTTCTACTTTGCAAGATAGTCTTGAGTAGTAAAATAAATAGATAGAGAAAATCAGCC
TCGACTGTGCCTTCTAGTTGCCAGCCATCTGTTGTTTGCCCCTCCCCCGTGCCTTCCTTGACCCTGGAAG
GTGCCACTCCCACTGTCCTTTCCTAATAAAATGAGGAAATTGCATCACAACACTCAACCCTATCTCGGTC
TATTCTTTTGATTTATAAGGGATTTTGCCGATTTCGGCCTATTGGTTAAAAAATGAGCTGATTTAACAAA
AATTTAACGCGAATTAATTCTGTGGAATGTGTGTCAGTTAGGGTGTGGAAAGTCCCCAGGCTCCCCAGCA
GGCAGAAGTATGCAAAGCATGCATCTCAATTAGTCAGCAACCAGGTGTGGAAAGTCCCCAGGCTCCCCAG
CAGGCAGAAGTATGCAAAGCATGCATCTCAATTAGTCAGCAACCATAGTCCCGCCCCTAACTCCGCCCAT
CCCGCCCCTAACTCCGCCCAGTTCCGCCCATTCTCCGCCCCATGGCTGACTAATTTTTTTTATTTATGCA
GAGGCCGAGGCCGCCTCTGCCTCTGAGCTATTCCAGAAGTAGTGAGGAGGCTTTTTTGGAGGCCTAGGCT
TTTGCAAAAAGCTCCCGGGAGCTTGTATATCCATTTTCGGATCTGATCAGCACGTGTTGACAATTAATCA
TCGGCATAGTATATCGGCATAGTATAATACGACAAGGTGAGGAACTAAACCATGACCGAGTACAAGCCCA
CGGTGCGCCTCGCCACCCGCGACGACGTCCCCAGGGCCGTACGCACCCTCGCCGCCGCGTTCGCCGACTA
CCCCGCCACGCGCCACACCGTCGATCCGGACCGCCACATCGAGCGGGTCACCGAGCTGCAAGAACTCTTC
CTCACGCGCGTCGGGCTCGACATCGGCAAGGTGTGGGTCGCGGACGACGGCGCCGCGGTGGCGGTCTGGA
CCACGCCGGAGAGCGTCGAAGCGGGGGCGGTGTTCGCCGAGATCGGCCCGCGCATGGCCGAGTTGAGCGG
TTCCCGGCTGGCCGCGCAGCAACAGATGGAAGGCCTCCTGGCGCCGCACCGGCCCAAGGAGCCCGCGTGG
TTCCTGGCCACCGTCGGCGTCTCGCCCGACCACCAGGGCAAGGGTCTGGGCAGCGCCGTCGTGCTCCCCG
GAGTGGAGGCGGCCGAGCGCGCCGGGGTGCCCGCCTTCCTGGAGACATCCGCGCCCCGCAACCTCCCCTT
CTACGAGCGGCTCGGCTTCACCGTCACCGCCGACGTCGAGGTGCCCGAAGGACCGCGCACCTGGTGCATG
ACCCGCAAGCCCGGTGCCTGACACGTGCTACGAGATTTCGATTCCACCGCCGCCTTCTATGAAAGGTTGG
GCTTCGGAATCGTTTTCCGGGACGCCGGCTGGATGATCCTCCAGCGCGGGGATCTCATGCTGGAGTTCTT
CGCCCACCCCAACTTGTTTATTGCAGCTTATAATGGTTACAAATAAAGCAATAGCATCACAAATTTCACA
AATAAAGCATTTTTTTCACTGCATTCTAGTTGTGGTTTGTCCAAACTCATCAATGTATCTTATCATGTCT
GTATACCGTCGACCTCTAGCTAGAGCTTGGCGTAATCATGGTCATTACCAATGCTTAATCAGTGAGGCAC
CTATCTCAGCGATCTGTCTATTTCGTTCATCCATAGTTGCCTGACTCCCCGTCGTGTAGATAACTACGAT
ACGGGAGGGCTTACCATCTGGCCCCAGCGCTGCGATGATACCGCGAGAACCACGCTCACCGGCTCCGGAT
TTATCAGCAATAAACCAGCCAGCCGGAAGGGCCGAGCGCAGAAGTGGTCCTGCAACTTTATCCGCCTCCA
TCCAGTCTATTAATTGTTGCCGGGAAGCTAGAGTAAGTAGTTCGCCAGTTAATAGTTTGCGCAACGTTGT
TGCCATCGCTACAGGCATCGTGGTGTCACGCTCGTCGTTTGGTATGGCTTCATTCAGCTCCGGTTCCCAA
CGATCAAGGCGAGTTACATGATCCCCCATGTTGTGCAAAAAAGCGGTTAGCTCCTTCGGTCCTCCGATCG
TTGTCAGAAGTAAGTTGGCCGCAGTGTTATCACTCATGGTTATGGCAGCACTGCATAATTCTCTTACTGT
CATGCCATCCGTAAGATGCTTTTCTGTGACTGGTGAGTACTCAACCAAGTCATTCTGAGAATAGTGTATG
CGGCGACCGAGTTGCTCTTGCCCGGCGTCAATACGGGATAATACCGCGCCACATAGCAGAACTTTAAAAG
TGCTCATCATTGGAAAACGTTCTTCGGGGCGAAAACTCTCAAGGATCTTACCGCTGTTGAGATCCAGTTC
GATGTAACCCACTCGTGCACCCAACTGATCTTCAGCATCTTTTACTTTCACCAGCGTTTCTGGGTGAGCA
AAAACAGGAAGGCAAAATGCCGCAAAAAAGGGAATAAGGGCGACACGGAAATGTTGAATACTCATATTCT
TCCTTTTTCAATATTATTGAAGCATTTATCAGGGTTATTGTCTCATGAGCGGATACATATTTGAATGTAT
TTAGAAAAATAAACAAATAGGGGTCAGTGTTACAACCAATTAACCAATTCTGAACATTATCGCGAGCCCA
TTTATACCTGAATATGGCTCATAACACCCCTTGCTCATGACCAAAATCCCTTAACGTGAGTTACGCGCGC
GTCGTTCCACTGAGCGTCAGACCCCGTAGAAAAGATCAAAGGATCTTCTTGAGATCCTTTTTTTCTGCGC
GTAATCTGCTGCTTGCAAACAAAAAAACCACCGCTACCAGCGGTGGTTTGTTTGCCGGATCAAGAGCTAC
CAACTCTTTTTCCGAAGGTAACTGGCTTCAGCAGAGCGCAGATACCAAATACTGTTCTTCTAGTGTAGCC
GTAGTTAGCCCACCACTTCAAGAACTCTGTAGCACCGCCTACATACCTCGCTCTGCTAATCCTGTTACCA
GTGGCTGCTGCCAGTGGCGATAAGTCGTGTCTTACCGGGTTGGACTCAAGACGATAGTTACCGGATAAGG
CGCAGCGGTCGGGCTGAACGGGGGGTTCGTGCACACAGCCCAGCTTGGAGCGAACGACCTACACCGAACT
GAGATACCTACAGCGTGAGCTATGAGAAAGCGCCACGCTTCCCGAAGGGAGAAAGGCGGACAGGTATCCG
GTAAGCGGCAGGGTCGGAACAGGAGAGCGCACGAGGGAGCTTCCAGGGGGAAACGCCTGGTATCTTTATA
GTCCTGTCGGGTTTCGCCACCTCTGACTTGAGCGTCGATTTTTGTGATGCTCGTCAGGGGGGCGGAGCCT
ATGGAAAAACGCCAGCAACGCGGCCTTTTTACGGTTCCTGGCCTTTTGCTGGCCTTTTGCTCACATGTTC
TTTCCTGCGTTATCCCCTGATTCTGTGGATAACCGTATTACCGCCTTTGAGTGAGCTGATACCGCTCGCC
GCAGCCGAACGACCGAGCGCAGCGAGTCAGTGAGCGAGGAAGCGGAAGGCGAGAGTAGGGAACTGCCAGG
CATCAAACTAAGCAGAAGGCCCCTGACGGATGGCCTTTTTGCGTTTCTACAAACTCTTTCTGTGTTGTAA
AACGACGGCCAGTCTTAAGCTCGGGCCCCCTGGGCGGTTCTGATAACGAGTAATCGTTAATCCGCAAATA
ACGTAAAAACCCGCTTCGGCGGGTTTTTTTATGGGGGGAGTTTAGGGAAAGAGCATTTGTCAGAATATTT
AAGGGCGCCTGTCACTTTGCTTGATATATGAGAATTATTTAACCTTATAAATGAGAAAAAAGCAACGCAC
TTTAAATAAGATACGTTGCTTTTTCGATTGATGAACACCTATAATTAAACTATTCATCTATTATTTATGA
TTTTTTGTATATACAATATTTCTAGTTTGTTAAAGAGAATTAAGAAAATAAATCTCGAAAATAATAAAGG
GAAAATCAGTTTTTGATATCAAAATTATACATGTCAACGATAATACAAAATATAATACAAACTATAAGAT
GTTATCAGTATTTATTATCATTTAGAATAAATTTTGTGTCGCCCTTAATTGTGAGCGGATAACAATTACG
AGCTTCATGCACAGTGGCGTTGACTCAATATTGGCCATTAGCCATATTATTCATTGGTTATATAGCATAA
ATCAATATTGGCTATTGGCCATTGCATACGTTGTATCTATATCATAATATGTACATTTATATTGGCTCAT
GTCCAATATGACCGCCATGTT
Features (pLannotate 1.2.2; 24 found; start..end, strand, type, name):
     77..380     +  enhancer       CMV enhancer: human cytomegalovirus immediate early enhancer
    381..584     +  promoter       CMV promoter: human cytomegalovirus (CMV) immediate early promoter
    720..763     +  intron         CMV intron (fragment): modified intron A from human cytomegalovirus
    815..833     +  promoter       SP6 promoter: promoter for bacteriophage SP6 RNA polymerase
    837..874     +  CDS            IgH signal sequence (fragment): signal sequence from the mouse immunoglobulin heavy chain variable region
    983..3160    +  CDS            TEK (fragment): TIE2_HUMAN - Also known as TIE2, VMCM, VMCM1. Experimental evidence at protein level: Swiss-Prot protein existence level 1. Tyrosine-protein kinase that acts as cell-surface receptor for ANGPT1, ANGPT2 and ANGPT4 and regulates angiogenesis, endothelial cell survival, proliferation, migration, adhesion and cell spreading, reorganization of the actin cytoskeleton, but also maintenance of vascular quiescence. Has anti-inflammatory effects by preventing the leakage of proinflammatory plasma proteins and leukocytes from blood vessels. Required for normal angiogenesis and heart development during em
   3257..3436    +  CDS            Comp (fragment): COMP_RAT - Experimental evidence at protein level: Swiss-Prot protein existence level 1. May play a role in the structural integrity of cartilage via its interaction with other extracellular matrix proteins such as the collagens and fibronectin. Can mediate the interaction of chondrocytes with the cartilage extracellular matrix through interaction with cell surface integrin receptors. Could play a role in the pathogenesis of osteoarthritis. Potent suppressor of apoptosis in both primary chondrocytes and transformed cells. Suppresses apoptosis by blocking the activation of caspase-3 and by indu
   3424..4876    +  CDS            SEAP (fragment): secreted alkaline phosphatase from human placenta The natural enzyme has a C-terminal transmembrane sequence that is replaced by a GPI anchor.
   4901..4942    +  CDS            AviTag™ (fragment): peptide tag that allows for enzymatic biotinylation
   4946..4969    +  CDS            8xHis: 8xHis affinity tag
   5115..5226    +  polyA_signal   bGH poly(A) signal: bovine growth hormone polyadenylation signal
   5227..5335    +  rep_origin     f1 ori (fragment): f1 bacteriophage origin of replication; arrow indicates direction of (+) strand synthesis
   5349..5678    +  promoter       SV40 promoter: SV40 enhancer and early promoter
   5726..5773    +  promoter       EM7 promoter: synthetic bacterial promoter&nbsp
   5792..6391    +  CDS            PuroR (fragment): puromycin N-acetyltransferase; pac from Streptomyces; confers resistance to puromycin
   6401..6526    +  CDS            ble (fragment): BLE_KLEPN - Experimental evidence at protein level: Swiss-Prot protein existence level 1. Binding protein with a strong affinity to the bleomycin family of antibiotics. Binds to CL990; an antimitotic-antibiotic compound. From Klebsiella pneumoniae.
   6521..6642    +  polyA_signal   SV40 poly(A) signal: SV40 polyadenylation signal
   6695..7555    -  CDS            AmpR: β-lactamase; bla; confers resistance to ampicillin, carbenicillin, and related antibiotics
   7558..7654    -  promoter       AmpR promoter (fragment): bla
   7684..7708    -  CDS            KanR (fragment): aminoglycoside phosphotransferase; aph(3')-Ia; confers resistance to kanamycin
   7819..8407    +  rep_origin     ori: high-copy-number ColE1/pMB1/pBR322/pUC origin of replication
   8632..8649    +  terminator     rrnB T2 terminator (fragment): transcription terminator T2 from the E. coli rrnB gene
   8674..8693    -  CDS            lacZα (fragment): LacZα fragment of β-galactosidase; lacZ fragment
   9149..9165    +  protein_bind   lac operator: The lac repressor binds to the lac operator to inhibit transcription in E. coli. This inhibition can be relieved by adding lactose or isopropyl-β-D-thiogalactopyranoside (IPTG). lac repressor encoded by lacI
