[The description below was written by a language model from this plasmid's Addgene catalogue record and pLannotate feature annotations shown in this document.]
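Description:
pD649-HAsp-TEK-COMP5AP-AviTag-9xHis is a mammalian expression plasmid of about 9.3 kb, built on the pD649 backbone, for producing a secreted, tagged form of the extracellular domain of human TEK (TIE2), the endothelial receptor tyrosine kinase for angiopoietins. It is propagated in E. coli through a high-copy ColE1/pUC-type origin with ampicillin selection (AmpR). A second cassette places a puromycin N-acetyltransferase gene under the SV40 early and bacterial EM7 promoters, ending in an SV40 poly(A) signal, which could allow puromycin selection in mammalian cells. Short annotated fragments of f1 ori, ble, KanR, lacZα and the lac operator appear to be backbone remnants. The depositor notes that some plasmids in this collection may carry an IS4-like transposase upstream of the CMV promoter, although none is annotated in this sequence.

The expression unit is driven by the CMV enhancer and promoter, followed by a CMV intron A fragment and an SP6 promoter, which also serves as a sequencing primer site. The plasmid name indicates an "HAsp" leader, whereas the annotation software labels the signal region as an IgH signal sequence fragment. The 2,178 bp TEK ectodomain fragment sits between preserved NotI and AscI sites and is fused in frame to a rat COMP coiled-coil segment, which drives pentamerisation. This is followed by human placental alkaline phosphatase, an AviTag for enzymatic biotinylation, and a polyhistidine tag, recorded as 9xHis in the catalogue but annotated as 8xHis. A bGH poly(A) signal terminates the transcript. The resulting secreted, high-avidity pentamer with an enzymatic reporter was made as part of a study mapping a human IgSF cell-surface interactome, where multimerisation of this kind helps detect weak extracellular protein–protein interactions.
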