Addgene plasmid #157521: pD649-HAsp-TEK-COMP5AP-AviTag-9xHis
Purpose: Mammalian expression of cell-surface protein extracellular domain fused to COMP5AP-AviTag-9xHis. Protein is secreted from cells.
Depositing lab: Chris Garcia. Depositing organization: Stanford University. Publication: A Human IgSF Cell-Surface Interactome Reveals a Complex Network of Protein-Protein Interactions. Wojtowicz WM, Vielmetter J, Fernandes RA, Siepe DH, Eastman CL, Chisholm GB, Cox S, Klock H, Anderson PW, Rue SM, Miller JJ, Glaser SM, Bragstad ML, Vance J, Lam AW, Lesley SA, Zinn K, Garcia KC. Cell. 2020 Aug 20;182(4):1027-1043.e17. doi: 10.1016/j.cell.2020.07.025. PubMed 32822567.
Backbone
  Vector backbone: pD649
  Backbone size w/o insert (bp): 7153
  Vector type: Mammalian Expression
Growth in bacteria
  Bacterial resistance: Ampicillin, 100 μg/mL
  Growth temperature: 37°C
  Growth strain: DH5alpha
  Copy number: High Copy
Gene/Insert
  Gene/Insert name: TEK (alt name: TIE2)
  Species: H. sapiens (human)
  Insert size (bp): 2178
  Entrez Gene: TEK (a.k.a. CD202B, GLC3E, TIE-2, TIE2, VMCM, VMCM1)
  Promoter: CMV/SP6
  Tag / fusion protein: COMP5AP-AviTag-9xHis (C terminal on backbone)
  Cloning method: Restriction Enzyme; 5′ cloning site GCGGCCGC (not destroyed); 3′ cloning site GGCGCGCC (not destroyed)
  Sequencing primers: 5′ ATTTAGGTGACACTATAG; 3′ CGTCGCACTCCATCACGGTG
Resource information
  A portion of this plasmid was derived from a plasmid made by: synthesis by ThermoFisher
Terms and licenses: Academic/Nonprofit Terms; Industry Terms: Not Available to Industry
Depositor comments: Some plasmids in this collection may have an IS4-like element ISVsa5 family transposase upstream of the CMV promoter.
How to cite: pD649-HAsp-TEK-COMP5AP-AviTag-9xHis was a gift from Chris Garcia (Addgene plasmid # 157521 ; http://n2t.net/addgene:157521 ; RRID:Addgene_157521)
