>Addgene plasmid #157521 | pD649-HAsp-TEK-COMP5AP-AviTag-9xHis | depositor partial sequence | sequence record 304152 | insert (extracellular domain)
GCAATGGACCTGATCCTGATCAATAGCCTGCCTCTGGTGTCCGACGCCGAGACATCTCTGACATGTATTG
CCTCTGGATGGCGGCCTCACGAGCCTATCACCATCGGAAGAGATTTCGAGGCCCTGATGAACCAGCATCA
GGACCCTCTGGAAGTGACCCAGGACGTGACCAGAGAGTGGGCCAAGAAAGTCGTGTGGAAGAGAGAGAAG
GCCAGCAAGATCAACGGCGCCTACTTTTGCGAGGGCAGAGTGCGGGGAGAAGCCATCAGAATCCGGACCA
TGAAGATGCGGCAGCAGGCCTCTTTTCTGCCCGCCACACTGACCATGACCGTGGACAAGGGCGACAACGT
GAACATCAGCTTCAAGAAGGTGCTGATCAAAGAAGAGGACGCCGTCATCTACAAGAACGGCAGCTTCATC
CACAGCGTGCCCAGACACGAAGTGCCCGACATCCTGGAAGTGCATCTGCCTCATGCTCAGCCTCAGGATG
CTGGCGTGTACTCCGCCAGATATATCGGAGGCAACCTGTTCACCAGCGCCTTCACAAGACTGATCGTGCG
GAGATGCGAGGCCCAGAAATGGGGCCCTGAGTGCAATCACCTGTGCACCGCCTGTATGAACAACGGCGTG
TGTCACGAGGATACCGGCGAGTGTATCTGCCCTCCTGGCTTTATGGGCAGAACCTGCGAGAAGGCCTGCG
AGCTGCACACCTTCGGCAGGACCTGTAAAGAGAGATGTAGCGGCCAAGAGGGCTGCAAGAGCTACGTGTT
CTGCCTGCCTGATCCTTACGGCTGTAGCTGTGCCACAGGATGGAAGGGCCTGCAGTGCAATGAAGCCTGC
CATCCAGGCTTCTACGGCCCCGATTGCAAGCTGAGATGCTCCTGCAACAATGGCGAGATGTGCGACAGAT
TCCAGGGCTGTCTGTGTTCTCCTGGCTGGCAGGGACTGCAGTGTGAAAGAGAAGGCATCCAGCGGATGAC
CCCTAAGATCGTGGATCTGCCCGATCACATCGAAGTGAACAGCGGCAAGTTCAACCCCATCTGCAAAGCC
AGTGGCTGGCCCCTGCCTACCAATGAGGAAATGACCCTGGTCAAGCCCGATGGCACAGTGCTGCACCCCA
AGGACTTCAACCACACCGATCACTTCAGCGTGGCCATCTTCACCATCCACAGAATCCTGCCTCCAGACTC
TGGCGTGTGGGTCTGCTCTGTGAATACCGTGGCCGGCATGGTGGAAAAGCCCTTCAACATCAGCGTGAAA
GTGCTGCCCAAGCCTCTGAACGCCCCTAACGTGATCGACACCGGCCACAACTTCGCCGTGATCAATATCA
GCAGCGAGCCCTACTTTGGCGACGGCCCCATCAAGAGCAAGAAGCTGCTGTACAAGCCCGTGAACCACTA
CGAGGCCTGGCAGCACATCCAAGTGACCAACGAGATCGTGACCCTGAACTACCTGGAACCTCGGACCGAG
TACGAACTGTGCGTGCAGCTTGTTAGAAGAGGCGAAGGCGGCGAAGGACACCCTGGACCTGTCAGAAGAT
TCACCACAGCCTCTATCGGCCTGCCACCTCCTAGAGGACTGAACCTGCTGCCTAAGAGCCAGACAACCCT
GAACCTGACATGGCAGCCTATCTTCCCTAGCAGCGAGGACGATTTCTACGTGGAAGTGGAACGGCGGAGC
GTGCAGAAGTCCGACCAGCAGAATATCAAGGTGCCCGGCAATCTGACCAGCGTGCTGCTGAACAATCTGC
ACCCTCGGGAACAGTATGTCGTGCGGGCCAGAGTGAACACAAAAGCCCAAGGCGAGTGGTCCGAGGATCT
GACAGCTTGGACCCTGAGCGATATTCTCCCACCTCAGCCTGAGAACATCAAGATCAGCAACATCACCCAC
AGCAGCGCCGTGATTAGCTGGACAATCCTGGACGGCTACAGCATCAGCTCCATCACCATCAGATACAAGG
TGCAGGGCAAGAACGAGGACCAGCACGTGGACGTGAAGATCAAGAACGCCACCATCACACAGTACCAGCT
GAAAGGCCTGGAACCAGAGACAGCCTACCAGGTGGACATCTTCGCCGAGAACAACATCGGCAGCAGCAAC
CCTGCCTTTAGCCACGAGCTGGTCACACTGCCTGAATCTCAGGCTCCTGCAGATCTCGGCGGAGGCAAGA
TGCTTCTT
